Addgene plasmid #176170: pMC8b-XI3up
Purpose: yeast MoClo level-0 part plasmid type 8b containing 5' homology for integration site XI-3
Depositing lab: Florian David. Depositing organization: Chalmers University of Technology. Publication: Expansion of the Yeast Modular Cloning Toolkit for CRISPR-Based Applications, Genomic Integrations and Combinatorial Libraries. Otto M, Skrekas C, Gossing M, Gustafsson J, Siewers V, David F. ACS Synth Biol. 2021 Dec 17;10(12):3461-3474. doi: 10.1021/acssynbio.1c00408. Epub 2021 Dec 3. PubMed 34860007.
Backbone
  Vector backbone: pYTK001
  Vector type: Synthetic Biology
Growth in bacteria
  Bacterial resistance: Chloramphenicol, 25 μg/mL
  Growth temperature: 37°C
  Growth strain: DH5alpha
  Copy number: High Copy
Gene/Insert
  Gene/Insert name: 5' homology for integration site XI-3
  Species: S. cerevisiae (budding yeast)
  Cloning method: Restriction Enzyme; 5′ cloning site BsmBI (destroyed during cloning); 3′ cloning site BsmBI (destroyed during cloning)
Terms and licenses: Academic/Nonprofit Terms; Industry Terms: Not Available to Industry
Depositor comments: Constructed using the Yeast Modular Cloning Toolkit (Lee et al. ACS Synth Biol. 2015). Homologous region amplified from EasyClone-MarkerFree toolkit (Jessop-Fabre et al. Biotechnol J. 2016).
How to cite: pMC8b-XI3up was a gift from Florian David (Addgene plasmid # 176170 ; http://n2t.net/addgene:176170 ; RRID:Addgene_176170)
