[The description below was written by a language model from this plasmid's Addgene catalogue record and pLannotate feature annotations shown in this document.]
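Description:
pMC8b-XI3up is a level-0 part plasmid for the yeast Modular Cloning (MoClo) system, built in the pYTK001 part-entry backbone. It is a small (about 2.3 kb) bacterial storage vector rather than a yeast-replicating plasmid. The annotated features comprise a high-copy ColE1/pUC-type origin for propagation in E. coli and a chloramphenicol acetyltransferase (cat) gene driven by its native promoter and followed by the lambda t0 terminator, which provides chloramphenicol selection. No yeast origin or yeast selectable marker is annotated, which fits its role as a donor of a single DNA part.

The payload is a type 8b part carrying the 5' (upstream) homology region for the Saccharomyces cerevisiae genomic integration site XI-3. The depositor notes that the homologous sequence was amplified from the EasyClone-MarkerFree toolkit. It was inserted through BsmBI sites that were destroyed during cloning, as is usual for Golden Gate entry into this backbone. The automated feature table does not annotate the homology arm itself; by elimination it presumably occupies the unannotated stretch between the origin and the terminator, but the record does not give its coordinates or length.

In use, this part would be combined by Golden Gate assembly with other toolkit parts, such as promoters, coding sequences, terminators and a matching downstream homology arm. The result is a cassette or multigene construct flanked by XI-3 homology, which directs it by homologous recombination into that chromosomal locus. The plasmid belongs to an expansion of the yeast MoClo toolkit aimed at CRISPR-based applications, genomic integrations and combinatorial libraries.
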