Features (pLannotate 1.2.2; 4 found; start..end, strand, type, name):
   1227..1261    -  terminator     lambda t0 terminator: minimal transcription terminator from phage lambda (Scholtissek and Grosse, 1987)
   1335..1991    -  CDS            cat: CAT_ECOLX - Experimental evidence at protein level: Swiss-Prot protein existence level 1. This enzyme is an effector of chloramphenicol resistance in bacteria. From Escherichia coli. This protein is used as a marker in many commonly used cloning vectors, such as pACYC184.
   1992..2089    -  promoter       cat promoter: promoter of the E. coli cat gene encoding chloramphenicol acetyltransferase
   2173..483     +  rep_origin     ori (across the origin): high-copy-number ColE1/pMB1/pBR322/pUC origin of replication
>Addgene plasmid #176170 | pMC8b-XI3up | addgene full sequence | sequence record 346225 | Addgene NGS Result
AAGGTAACTGGCTTCAGCAGAGCGCAGATACCAAATACTGTTCTTCTAGTGTAGCCGTAGTTAGGCCACC
ACTTCAAGAACTCTGTAGCACCGCCTACATACCTCGCTCTGCTAATCCTGTTACCAGTGGCTGCTGCCAG
TGGCGATAAGTCGTGTCTTACCGGGTTGGACTCAAGACGATAGTTACCGGATAAGGCGCAGCGGTCGGGC
TGAACGGGGGGTTCGTGCACACAGCCCAGCTTGGAGCGAACGACCTACACCGAACTGAGATACCTACAGC
GTGAGCTATGAGAAAGCGCCACGCTTCCCGAAGGGAGAAAGGCGGACAGGTATCCGGTAAGCGGCAGGGT
CGGAACAGGAGAGCGCACGAGGGAGCTTCCAGGGGGAAACGCCTGGTATCTTTATAGTCCTGTCGGGTTT
CGCCACCTCTGACTTGAGCGTCGATTTTTGTGATGCTCGTCAGGGGGGCGGAGCCTATGGAAAAACGCCA
GCAACGCGGCCTTTTTACGGTTCCTGGCCTTTTGCTGGCCTTTTGCTCACATGTTCTTTCCTGCGTTATC
CCCTGATTCTGTGGATAACCGTAGTCGGTCTCACAATGCGCTGAGGGTTTAATAGTTACTTGCTCTATGC
GTTTGCGCATCCTCTTTTTACTTTTTTTTTTTCAGTAAAGCCTAAGCATAAATCGTTTTATACGTACGAC
ACGTTCAACTTTTCTTGGTTAGTAGTGGCAATCTCTGCAATACATACAGGGAGTCATGGTCTATCATCTT
GTCCAATCAAAGAAGCATCGGTTCAGATCGAGCAAACTGTAGGGAGAAAGGAAAGTAGAAATGCAGAGTG
TGCTATATGTCCAATCTCGGTTTTGTAGTTTGGATGTCATTAGAGATCTACCACCCAACCGGCTGCTTTC
ATGTGGAACAGAAAAGAAATCGGGGCGCTTCCTCTTCTGTATTCCTTTAGTTAACGTTTTTATTCAGCCA
TCTAACCATCATACCCCCATACGGTAACAAAACCTCTTCTAAGAAAAGAAGTCTCTGCTCCTCCGCCATC
TTATTTTTATTCGCTGCGCGCGTTTATTGTCGCATCGCTGGCCAGCAAAAAATTGGTTGCCTTTTTTTAC
CTAAAAAAGACACATCTAACTGATTAGTTTTCCGTTTTAGGATATTGACGCCAAGCGTGCGTCTGATTAT
TAAGTCCTCAGCGAGCTCGCCCTTGAGACCAGACCAATAAAAAACGCCCGGCGGCAACCGAGCGTTCTGA
ACAAATCCAGATGGAGTTCTGAGGTCATTACTGGATCTATCAACAGGAGTCCAAGCGAGCTCGATATCAA
ATTACGCCCCGCCCTGCCACTCATCGCAGTACTGTTGTAATTCATTAAGCATTCTGCCGACATGGAAGCC
ATCACAAACGGCATGATGAACCTGAATCGCCAGCGGCATCAGCACCTTGTCGCCTTGCGTATAATATTTG
CCCATGGTGAAAACGGGGGCGAAGAAGTTGTCCATATTGGCCACGTTTAAATCAAAACTGGTGAAACTCA
CCCAGGGATTGGCTGAAACGAAAAACATATTCTCAATAAACCCTTTAGGGAAATAGGCCAGGTTTTCACC
GTAACACGCCACATCTTGCGAATATATGTGTAGAAACTGCCGGAAATCGTCGTGGTATTCACTCCAGAGC
GATGAAAACGTTTCAGTTTGCTCATGGAAAACGGTGTAACAAGGGTGAACACTATCCCATATCACCAGCT
CACCGTCTTTCATTGCCATACGAAATTCCGGATGAGCATTCATCAGGCGGGCAAGAATGTGAATAAAGGC
CGGATAAAACTTGTGCTTATTTTTCTTTACGGTCTTTAAAAAGGCCGTAATATCCAGCTGAACGGTCTGG
TTATAGGTACATTGAGCAACTGACTGAAATGCCTCAAAATGTTCTTTACGATGCCATTGGGATATATCAA
CGGTGGTATATCCAGTGATTTTTTTCTCCATTTTAGCTTCCTTAGCTCCTGAAAATCTCGATAACTCAAA
AAATACGCCCGGTAGTGATCTTATTTCATTATGGTGAAAGTTGGAACCTCTTACGTGCCCGATCAATCAT
GACCAAAATCCCTTAACGTGAGTTTTCGTTCCACTGAGCGTCAGACCCCGTAGAAAAGATCAAAGGATCT
TCTTGAGATCCTTTTTTTCTGCGCGTAATCTGCTGCTTGCAAACAAAAAAACCACCGCTACCAGCGGTGG
TTTGTTTGCCGGATCAAGAGCTACCAACTCTTTTTCCG
